Addgene plasmid #90173: LP241
Purpose: pEGFP-N1 with cDNA encoding HsKIF13B aa residues 1-557
Depositing lab: Lotte Pedersen. Depositing organization: University of Copenhagen. Publication: KIF13B establishes a CAV1-enriched microdomain at the ciliary transition zone to promote Sonic hedgehog signalling. Schou KB, Mogensen JB, Morthorst SK, Nielsen BS, Aleliunaite A, Serra-Marques A, Furstenberg N, Saunier S, Bizet AA, Veland IR, Akhmanova A, Christensen ST, Pedersen LB. Nat Commun. 2017 Jan 30;8:14177. doi: 10.1038/ncomms14177. PubMed 28134340.
Backbone
  Vector backbone: pEGFP-N1
  Backbone manufacturer: Clontech
  Backbone size w/o insert (bp): 4700
  Total vector size (bp): 6371
  Modifications to backbone: None
  Vector type: Mammalian Expression
  Selectable markers: Neomycin (select with G418)
Growth in bacteria
  Bacterial resistance: Kanamycin, 50 μg/mL
  Growth temperature: 37°C
  Growth strain: DH5alpha
  Copy number: Unknown
Gene/Insert
  Gene/Insert name: KIF13B (alt name: GAKIN)
  Species: H. sapiens (human)
  Insert size (bp): 1671
  Mutation: aa residues 1-557
  GenBank ID: NM_015254.3
  Entrez Gene: KIF13B (a.k.a. GAKIN)
  Promoter: CMV
  Tag / fusion protein: GFP (C terminal on insert)
  Cloning method: Restriction Enzyme; 5′ cloning site HindIII (not destroyed); 3′ cloning site KpnI (not destroyed)
  Sequencing primers: 5′ CMV_fwd: CGCAAATGGGCGGTAGGCGTG; 3′ EGFP_N: CGTCGCCGTCCAGCTCGACCA
Terms and licenses: Academic/Nonprofit Terms; Industry Terms: Not Available to Industry
Depositor comments: Insert PCR-amplified from plasmid received from Dr. Athar Chishti, Tufts University School of Medicine (pEGFP-C1 with full-length GAKIN/KIF13B; Asaba et al. J. Biol. Chem. 2003, PMID: 12496241)
How to cite: LP241 was a gift from Lotte Pedersen (Addgene plasmid # 90173 ; http://n2t.net/addgene:90173 ; RRID:Addgene_90173)
