[The description below was written by a language model from this plasmid's Addgene catalogue record and pLannotate feature annotations shown in this document.]
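Description:
LP241 is a mammalian expression plasmid built on the unmodified Clontech pEGFP-N1 backbone, carrying a truncated human KIF13B (also known as GAKIN) cDNA that encodes amino acid residues 1-557 of this kinesin. The roughly 1.7 kb insert was PCR-amplified from a full-length GAKIN/KIF13B plasmid and placed between the HindIII and KpnI sites of the multiple cloning site, both of which were retained. This puts it upstream of and in frame with EGFP, so the fragment is expressed with a C-terminal GFP tag. Transcription is driven by the human cytomegalovirus immediate early enhancer and promoter and is terminated by the SV40 polyadenylation signal downstream of EGFP.

The plasmid replicates in E. coli from a high-copy ColE1/pUC-type origin and also carries an f1 phage origin for single-stranded DNA production. A single Tn5 aminoglycoside phosphotransferase (NeoR/KanR) gene serves both hosts. A bacterial bla-type promoter drives it for kanamycin selection in bacteria, and the adjacent SV40 enhancer/early promoter, with an HSV TK polyadenylation signal, drives it for G418 selection of stably transfected mammalian cells. The short large T antigen, ble and bGH poly(A) fragments in the annotation are partial matches to backbone sequence rather than functional elements. The sequenced record is 6,389 nt, close to the catalogued total of 6,371 bp.

The associated publication concerns KIF13B at the ciliary transition zone and its role in Sonic hedgehog signalling. The construct therefore suits expressing and visualising this N-terminal portion of the protein in cultured mammalian cells, for example in localisation or domain-mapping experiments alongside other KIF13B fragments, although the record does not spell out the specific experiments.
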