Features (pLannotate 1.2.2; 17 found; start..end, strand, type, name):
      1..304     +  enhancer       CMV enhancer: human cytomegalovirus immediate early enhancer
    305..508     +  promoter       CMV promoter: human cytomegalovirus (CMV) immediate early promoter
    531..567     +  misc_feature   MCS (fragment): multiple cloning site
    568..2208    +  CDS            KIF13B (fragment): KI13B_HUMAN - Also known as GAKIN, KIAA0639. Experimental evidence at protein level: Swiss-Prot protein existence level 1. Involved in reorganization of the cortical cytoskeleton. Regulates axon formation by promoting the formation of extra axons. May be functionally important for the intracellular trafficking of MAGUKs and associated protein complexes. From Homo sapiens (Human).
   2239..2267    +  misc_feature   MCS (fragment): multiple cloning site
   2275..2994    +  CDS            EGFP: the original enhanced GFP (Yang et al., 1996) mammalian codon-optimized
   3011..3094    +  CDS            large T antigen (fragment): large T antigen from SV40 (simian virus 40)
   3117..3238    +  polyA_signal   SV40 poly(A) signal: SV40 polyadenylation signal
   3272..3700    -  rep_origin     f1 ori (sequence partly withheld): f1 bacteriophage origin of replication; arrow indicates direction of (+) strand synthesis
   3727..3831    +  promoter       AmpR promoter: bla
   3833..4190    +  promoter       SV40 promoter: SV40 enhancer and early promoter
   4225..5019    +  CDS            NeoR/KanR: aminoglycoside phosphotransferase from Tn5; aph(3')-II (or nptII); confers resistance to neomycin, kanamycin, and G418 (Geneticin®)
   5040..5192    +  CDS            ble (fragment): BLE_KLEPN - Experimental evidence at protein level: Swiss-Prot protein existence level 1. Binding protein with a strong affinity to the bleomycin family of antibiotics. Binds to CL990; an antimitotic-antibiotic compound. From Klebsiella pneumoniae.
   5251..5298    +  polyA_signal   HSV TK poly(A) signal: herpes simplex virus thymidine kinase polyadenylation signal (Cole and Stacy, 1985)
   5389..5405    -  polyA_signal   bGH poly(A) signal (fragment): bovine growth hormone polyadenylation signal
   5627..6215    +  rep_origin     ori: high-copy-number ColE1/pMB1/pBR322/pUC origin of replication
   6330..6389    +  enhancer       CMV enhancer (fragment): human cytomegalovirus immediate early enhancer
>Addgene plasmid #90173 | LP241 | addgene full sequence | sequence record 178425 | Addgene NGS Result
CGTTACATAACTTACGGTAAATGGCCCGCCTGGCTGACCGCCCAACGACCCCCGCCCATTGACGTCAATA
ATGACGTATGTTCCCATAGTAACGCCAATAGGGACTTTCCATTGACGTCAATGGGTGGAGTATTTACGGT
AAACTGCCCACTTGGCAGTACATCAAGTGTATCATATGCCAAGTACGCCCCCTATTGACGTCAATGACGG
TAAATGGCCCGCCTGGCATTATGCCCAGTACATGACCTTATGGGACTTTCCTACTTGGCAGTACATCTAC
GTATTAGTCATCGCTATTACCATGGTGATGCGGTTTTGGCAGTACATCAATGGGCGTGGATAGCGGTTTG
ACTCACGGGGATTTCCAAGTCTCCACCCCATTGACGTCAATGGGAGTTTGTTTTGGCACCAAAATCAACG
GGACTTTCCAAAATGTCGTAACAACTCCGCCCCATTGACGCAAATGGGCGGTAGGCGTGTACGGTGGGAG
GTCTATATAAGCAGAGCTGGTTTAGTGAACCGTCAGATCCGCTAGCGCTACCGGACTCAGATCTCGAGCT
CAAGCTTATGGGGGACTCCAAAGTGAAGGTGGCGGTGCGGATACGACCCATGAACCGGCGAGAGACTGAC
TTGCATACCAAATGTGTGGTGGATGTGGATGCAAACAAGGTTATTCTTAATCCTGTAAATACGAATCTTT
CCAAAGGAGATGCCCGGGGCCAGCCGAAGGTGTTTGCTTATGATCATTGTTTCTGGTCTATGGATGAATC
TGTCAAAGAAAAGTATGCAGGTCAAGATATTGTTTTCAAGTGCCTTGGAGAGAATATCCTGCAGAATGCT
TTTGATGGCTACAATGCATGTATCTTTGCCTATGGACAGACTGGCTCTGGAAAATCTTATACCATGATGG
GCACAGCTGACCAACCTGGATTAATCCCAAGACTTTGCAGTGGACTCTTTGAACGAACTCAGAAAGAGGA
AAATGAAGAACAGAGTTTTAAAGTAGAAGTGTCCTACATGGAAATTTATAATGAAAAAGTTCGAGACCTT
CTTGATCCCAAAGGAAGCCGTCAGACGTTGAAAGTCAGAGAGCATAGTGTGTTGGGACCTTATGTCGACG
GACTTTCTAAACTGGCTGTCACAAGCTACAAGGATATTGAGTCGTTGATGTCTGAGGGTAACAAATCTCG
CACAGTTGCTGCAACCAACATGAACGAGGAGAGTAGCCGATCCCATGCAGTTTTCAAAATCACCCTCACA
CATACTCTCTACGATGTGAAGTCTGGGACATCTGGAGAGAAAGTGGGCAAACTCAGCCTGGTGGATTTAG
CTGGCAGTGAACGAGCAACGAAGACAGGCGCTGCAGGGGACAGGCTGAAGGAAGGGAGCAACATTAACAA
GTCCCTCACAACCCTCGGTCTGGTTATCTCAGCTCTTGCAGATCAGAGTGCTGGCAAAAACAAGAATAAA
TTTGTTCCATATCGTGACTCAGTTCTCACTTGGCTGCTCAAAGACAGCCTCGGGGGTAACAGCAAGACCG
CCATGGTGGCTACTGTGAGTCCTGCAGCTGATAACTATGATGAAACCCTCTCAACTCTGCGGTATGCAGA
TCGAGCCAAGCACATTGTAAACCACGCTGTGGTGAATGAGGACCCTAATGCCCGAATTATCCGGGATCTC
CGGGAAGAAGTTGAGAAACTCCGGGAGCAGCTGACCAAAGCAGAGGCAATGAAATCTCCAGAGCTAAAGG
ACCGGCTGGAAGAATCTGAGAAGCTAATCCAGGAAATGACTGTGACCTGGGAGGAGAAATTAAGGAAAAC
GGAGGAGATTGCACAGGAACGACAGAAACAGCTTGAGAGTCTTGGAATATCTCTTCAGTCTTCGGGAATC
AAAGTTGGGGATGATAAATGCTTCCTTGTGAATCTGAATGCTGACCCAGCTCTGAATGAGCTTCTGGTGT
ACTATTTAAAGGAACATACATTGATAGGGTCAGCAAATTCCCAAGATATCCAACTGTGCGGCATGGGAAT
TCTTCCTGAACACTGTATTATAGACATCACGTCAGAAGGCCAGGTTATGCTGACTCCTCAGAAGAACACC
AGAACATTTGTAAATGGGTCATCTGTCTCCAGTCCAATACAGCTACACCATGGGGACAGGATATTATGGG
GAAACAATCATTTCTTCAGACTCAATTTGCCTAAAAAGAAAAAGAAAGCAGAACGAGAGGATGAGGACAC
GGTACCGCGGGCCCGGGATCCACCGGTCGCCACCATGGTGAGCAAGGGCGAGGAGCTGTTCACCGGGGTG
GTGCCCATCCTGGTCGAGCTGGACGGCGACGTAAACGGCCACAAGTTCAGCGTGTCCGGCGAGGGCGAGG
GCGATGCCACCTACGGCAAGCTGACCCTGAAGTTCATCTGCACCACCGGCAAGCTGCCCGTGCCCTGGCC
CACCCTCGTGACCACCCTGACCTACGGCGTGCAGTGCTTCAGCCGCTACCCCGACCACATGAAGCAGCAC
GACTTCTTCAAGTCCGCCATGCCCGAAGGCTACGTCCAGGAGCGCACCATCTTCTTCAAGGACGACGGCA
ACTACAAGACCCGCGCCGAGGTGAAGTTCGAGGGCGACACCCTGGTGAACCGCATCGAGCTGAAGGGCAT
CGACTTCAAGGAGGACGGCAACATCCTGGGGCACAAGCTGGAGTACAACTACAACAGCCACAACGTCTAT
ATCATGGCCGACAAGCAGAAGAACGGCATCAAGGTGAACTTCAAGATCCGCCACAACATCGAGGACGGCA
GCGTGCAGCTCGCCGACCACTACCAGCAGAACACCCCCATCGGCGACGGCCCCGTGCTGCTGCCCGACAA
CCACTACCTGAGCACCCAGTCCGCCCTGAGCAAAGACCCCAACGAGAAGCGCGATCACATGGTCCTGCTG
GAGTTCGTGACCGCCGCCGGGATCACTCTCGGCATGGACGAGCTGTACAAGTAAAGCGGCCGCGACTCTA
GATCATAATCAGCCATACCACATTTGTAGAGGTTTTACTTGCTTTAAAAAACCTCCCACACCTCCCCCTG
AACCTGAAACATAAAATGAATGCAATTGTTGTTGTTAACTTGTTTATTGCAGCTTATAATGGTTACAAAT
AAAGCAATAGCATCACAAATTTCACAAATAAAGCATTTTTTTCACTGCATTCTAGTTGTGGTTTGTCCAA
ACTCATCAATGTATCTTAAGGCGTAAATTGTAAGCGTTAATATTTTGTTAAAATTCGCGTTAAATTTTTG
TTAAATCAGCTCATTTTTTAACCAATAGGCCGAAATCGGCAAAATCCCTTATAAATCAAAAGAATAGACC
GAGATAGGGT
[37 nt withheld, positions 3371-3407]
AAAGAACGTGGACTCCAACGTCAAAGG
[49 nt withheld, positions 3435-3483]
T
[91 nt withheld, positions 3485-3575]
G
[124 nt withheld, positions 3577-3700]
CAGGTGGCACTTTTCGGGGAAATGTGCGCGGAACCCCTATTTGTTTATTTTTCTAAATACATTCAAATAT
GTATCCGCTCATGAGACAATAACCCTGATAAATGCTTCAATAATATTGAAAAAGGAAGAGTCCTGAGGCG
GAAAGAACCAGCTGTGGAATGTGTGTCAGTTAGGGTGTGGAAAGTCCCCAGGCTCCCCAGCAGGCAGAAG
TATGCAAAGCATGCATCTCAATTAGTCAGCAACCAGGTGTGGAAAGTCCCCAGGCTCCCCAGCAGGCAGA
AGTATGCAAAGCATGCATCTCAATTAGTCAGCAACCATAGTCCCGCCCCTAACTCCGCCCATCCCGCCCC
TAACTCCGCCCAGTTCCGCCCATTCTCCGCCCCATGGCTGACTAATTTTTTTTATTTATGCAGAGGCCGA
GGCCGCCTCGGCCTCTGAGCTATTCCAGAAGTAGTGAGGAGGCTTTTTTGGAGGCCTAGGCTTTTGCAAA
GATCGATCAAGAGACAGGATGAGGATCGTTTCGCATGATTGAACAAGATGGATTGCACGCAGGTTCTCCG
GCCGCTTGGGTGGAGAGGCTATTCGGCTATGACTGGGCACAACAGACAATCGGCTGCTCTGATGCCGCCG
TGTTCCGGCTGTCAGCGCAGGGGCGCCCGGTTCTTTTTGTCAAGACCGACCTGTCCGGTGCCCTGAATGA
ACTGCAAGACGAGGCAGCGCGGCTATCGTGGCTGGCCACGACGGGCGTTCCTTGCGCAGCTGTGCTCGAC
GTTGTCACTGAAGCGGGAAGGGACTGGCTGCTATTGGGCGAAGTGCCGGGGCAGGATCTCCTGTCATCTC
ACCTTGCTCCTGCCGAGAAAGTATCCATCATGGCTGATGCAATGCGGCGGCTGCATACGCTTGATCCGGC
TACCTGCCCATTCGACCACCAAGCGAAACATCGCATCGAGCGAGCACGTACTCGGATGGAAGCCGGTCTT
GTCGATCAGGATGATCTGGACGAAGAGCATCAGGGGCTCGCGCCAGCCGAACTGTTCGCCAGGCTCAAGG
CGAGCATGCCCGACGGCGAGGATCTCGTCGTGACCCATGGCGATGCCTGCTTGCCGAATATCATGGTGGA
AAATGGCCGCTTTTCTGGATTCATCGACTGTGGCCGGCTGGGTGTGGCGGACCGCTATCAGGACATAGCG
TTGGCTACCCGTGATATTGCTGAAGAGCTTGGCGGCGAATGGGCTGACCGCTTCCTCGTGCTTTACGGTA
TCGCCGCTCCCGATTCGCAGCGCATCGCCTTCTATCGCCTTCTTGACGAGTTCTTCTGAGCGGGACTCTG
GGGTTCGAAATGACCGACCAAGCGACGCCCAACCTGCCATCACGAGATTTCGATTCCACCGCCGCCTTCT
ATGAAAGGTTGGGCTTCGGAATCGTTTTCCGGGACGCCGGCTGGATGATCCTCCAGCGCGGGGATCTCAT
GCTGGAGTTCTTCGCCCACCCTAGGGGGAGGCTAACTGAAACACGGAAGGAGACAATACCGGAAGGAACC
CGCGCTATGACGGCAATAAAAAGACAGAATAAAACGCACGGTGTTGGGTCGTTTGTTCATAAACGCGGGG
TTCGGTCCCAGGGCTGGCACTCTGTCGATACCCCACCGAGACCCCATTGGGGCCAATACGCCCGCGTTTC
TTCCTTTTCCCCACCCCACCCCCCAAGTTCGGGTGAAGGCCCAGGGCTCGCAGCCAACGTCGGGGCGGCA
GGCCCTGCCATAGCCTCAGGTTACTCATATATACTTTAGATTGATTTAAAACTTCATTTTTAATTTAAAA
GGATCTAGGTGAAGATCCTTTTTGATAATCTCATGACCAAAATCCCTTAACGTGAGTTTTCGTTCCACTG
AGCGTCAGACCCCGTAGAAAAGATCAAAGGATCTTCTTGAGATCCTTTTTTTCTGCGCGTAATCTGCTGC
TTGCAAACAAAAAAACCACCGCTACCAGCGGTGGTTTGTTTGCCGGATCAAGAGCTACCAACTCTTTTTC
CGAAGGTAACTGGCTTCAGCAGAGCGCAGATACCAAATACTGTTCTTCTAGTGTAGCCGTAGTTAGGCCA
CCACTTCAAGAACTCTGTAGCACCGCCTACATACCTCGCTCTGCTAATCCTGTTACCAGTGGCTGCTGCC
AGTGGCGATAAGTCGTGTCTTACCGGGTTGGACTCAAGACGATAGTTACCGGATAAGGCGCAGCGGTCGG
GCTGAACGGGGGGTTCGTGCACACAGCCCAGCTTGGAGCGAACGACCTACACCGAACTGAGATACCTACA
GCGTGAGCTATGAGAAAGCGCCACGCTTCCCGAAGGGAGAAAGGCGGACAGGTATCCGGTAAGCGGCAGG
GTCGGAACAGGAGAGCGCACGAGGGAGCTTCCAGGGGGAAACGCCTGGTATCTTTATAGTCCTGTCGGGT
TTCGCCACCTCTGACTTGAGCGTCGATTTTTGTGATGCTCGTCAGGGGGGCGGAGCCTATGGAAAAACGC
CAGCAACGCGGCCTTTTTACGGTTCCTGGCCTTTTGCTGGCCTTTTGCTCACATGTTCTTTCCTGCGTTA
TCCCCTGATTCTGTGGATAACCGTATTACCGCCATGCATTAGTTATTAATAGTAATCAATTACGGGGTCA
TTAGTTCATAGCCCATATATGGAGTTCCG
